>Addgene plasmid #83549 | pILGFP92 | depositor full sequence | sequence record 159488 | pILGFP92 sequence 5478 bps
GATCCTCTAAAGGTGAAGAATTATTCACTGGTGTTGTCCCAATTTTGGTTGAATTAGATGGTGATGTTAA
TGGTCACAAATTTTCTGTCTCCGGTGAAGGTGAAGGTGATGCTACTTACGGTAAATTGACCTTAAAATTT
ATTTGTACTACTGGTAAATTGCCAGTTCCATGGCCAACCTTAGTCACTACTTTCGGTTATGGTGTTCAAT
GTTTTGCGAGATACCCAGATCATATGAAACAACATGACTTTTTCAAGTCTGCCATGCCAGAAGGTTATGT
TCAAGAAAGAACTATTTTTTTCAAAGATGACGGTAACTACAAGACCAGAGCTGAAGTCAAGTTTGAAGGT
GATACCTTAGTTAATAGAATCGAATTAAAAGGTATTGATTTTAAAGAAGATGGTAACATTTTAGGTCACA
AATTGGAATACAACTATAACTCTCACAATGTTTACATCATGGCTGACAAACAAAAGAATGGTATCAAAGT
TAACTTCAAAATTAGACACAACATTGAAGATGGTTCTGTTCAATTAGCTGACCATTATCAACAAAATACT
CCAATTGGTGATGGTCCAGTCTTGTTACCAGACAACCATTACTTATCCACTCAATCTGCCTTATCCAAAG
ATCCAAACGAAAAGAGAGACCACATGGTCTTGTTAGAATTTGTTACTGCTGCTGGTATTACCCATGGTAT
GGATGAATTGTACAAAAGATCTTAAACTAGTAGGACTATTTGCAAAGGGAAGGGATGCTAAGGTAGAGGG
TGAACGTTACAGAAAAGCAGGCTGGGAAGCATATTTGAGAAGATGCGGCCAGCAAAACTAAAAAACTGTA
TTATAAGTAAATGCATGTATACTAAACTCACAAATTAGAGCTTCAATTTAATTATATCAGTTATTACCCG
GGAATCTCGGTCGTAATGATTTAAATGCATGCAAGCTTGGCGTAATCATGGTCATAGCTGTTTCCTGTGT
GAAATTGTTATCCGCTCACAATTCCACACAACATACGAGCCGGAAGCATAAAGTGTAAAGCCTGGGGTGC
CTAATGAGTGAGCTAACTCACATTAATTGCGTTGCGCTCACTGCCCGCTTTCCAGTCGGGAAACCTGTCG
TGCCAGCTGCATTAATGAATCGGCCAACGCGCGGGGAGAGGCGGTTTGCGTATTGGGCGCTCTTCCGCTT
CCTCGCTCACTGACTCGCTGCGCTCGGTCGTTCGGCTGCGGCGAGCGGTATCAGCTCACTCAAAGGCGGT
AATACGGTTATCCACAGAATCAGGGGATAACGCAGGAAAGAACATGTGAGCAAAAGGCCAGCAAAAGGCC
AGGAACCGTAAAAAGGCCGCGTTGCTGGCGTTTTTCCATAGGCTCCGCCCCCCTGACGAGCATCACAAAA
ATCGACGCTCAAGTCAGAGGTGGCGAAACCCGACAGGACTATAAAGATACCAGGCGTTTCCCCCTGGAAG
CTCCCTCGTGCGCTCTCCTGTTCCGACCCTGCCGCTTACCGGATACCTGTCCGCCTTTCTCCCTTCGGGA
AGCGTGGCGCTTTCTCATAGCTCACGCTGTAGGTATCTCAGTTCGGTGTAGGTCGTTCGCTCCAAGCTGG
GCTGTGTGCACGAACCCCCCGTTCAGCCCGACCGCTGCGCCTTATCCGGTAACTATCGTCTTGAGTCCAA
CCCGGTAAGACACGACTTATCGCCACTGGCAGCAGCCACTGGTAACAGGATTAGCAGAGCGAGGTATGTA
GGCGGTGCTACAGAGTTCTTGAAGTGGTGGCCTAACTACGGCTACACTAGAAGGACAGTATTTGGTATCT
GCGCTCTGCTGAAGCCAGTTACCTTCGGAAAAAGAGTTGGTAGCTCTTGATCCGGCAAACAAACCACCGC
TGGTAGCGGTGGTTTTTTTGTTTGCAAGCAGCAGATTACGCGCAGAAAAAAAGGATCTCAAGAAGATCCT
TTGATCTTTTCTACGGGGTCTGACGCTCAGTGGAACGAAAACTCACGTTAAGGGATTTTGGTCATGAGAT
TATCAAAAAGGATCTTCACCTAGATCCTTTTAAATTAAAAATGAAGTTTTAAATCAATCTAAAGTATATA
TGAGTAAACTTGGTCTGACAGTTACCAATGCTTAATCAGTGAGGCACCTATCTCAGCGATCTGTCTATTT
CGTTCATCCATAGTTGCCTGACTCCCCGTCGTGTAGATAACTACGATACGGGAGGGCTTACCATCTGGCC
CCAGTGCTGCAATGATACCGCGAGACCCACGCTCACCGGCTCCAGATTTATCAGCAATAAACCAGCCAGC
CGGAAGGGCCGAGCGCAGAAGTGGTCCTGCAACTTTATCCGCCTCCATCCAGTCTATTAATTGTTGCCGG
GAAGCTAGAGTAAGTAGTTCGCCAGTTAATAGTTTGCGCAACGTTGTTGCCATTGCTACAGGCATCGTGG
TGTCACGCTCGTCGTTTGGTATGGCTTCATTCAGCTCCGGTTCCCAACGATCAAGGCGAGTTACATGATC
CCCCATGTTGTGCAAAAAAGCGGTTAGCTCCTTCGGTCCTCCGATCGTTGTCAGAAGTAAGTTGGCCGCA
GTGTTATCACTCATGGTTATGGCAGCACTGCATAATTCTCTTACTGTCATGCCATCCGTAAGATGCTTTT
CTGTGACTGGTGAGTACTCAACCAAGTCATTCTGAGAATAGTGTATGCGGCGACCGAGTTGCTCTTGCCC
GGCGTCAATACGGGATAATACCGCGCCACATAGCAGAACTTTAAAAGTGCTCATCATTGGAAAACGTTCT
TCGGGGCGAAAACTCTCAAGGATCTTACCGCTGTTGAGATCCAGTTCGATGTAACCCACTCGTGCACCCA
ACTGATCTTCAGCATCTTTTACTTTCACCAGCGTTTCTGGGTGAGCAAAAACAGGAAGGCAAAATGCCGC
AAAAAAGGGAATAAGGGCGACACGGAAATGTTGAATACTCATACTCTTCCTTTTTCAATATTATTGAAGC
ATTTATCAGGGTTATTGTCTCATGAGCGGATACATATTTGAATGTATTTAGAAAAATAAACAAATAGGGG
TTCCGCGCACATTTCCCCGAAAAGTGCCACCTGACGTCTAAGAAACCATTATTATCATGACATTAACCTA
TAAAAATAGGCGTATCACGAGGCCCTTTCGTCTCGCGCGTTTCGGTGATGACGGTGAAAACCTCTGACAC
ATGCAGCTCCCGGAGACGGTCACAGCTTGTCTGTAAGCGGATGCCGGGAGCAGACAAGCCCGTCAGGGCG
CGTCAGCGGGTGTTGGCGGGTGTCGGGGCTGGCTTAACTATGCGGCATCAGAGCAGATTGTACTGAGAGT
GCACCATATGCGGTGTGAAATACCGCACAGATGCGTAAGGAGAAAATACCGCATCAGGCGCCATTCGCCA
TTCAGGCTGCGCAACTGTTGGGAAGGGCGATCGGTGCGGGCCTCTTCGCTATTACGCCAGCTGGCGAAAG
GGGGATGTGCTGCAAGGCGATTAAGTTGGGTAACGCCAGGGTTTTCCCAGTCACGACGTTGTAAAACGAC
GGCCAGTGAATTCATTTAAATTTTTTTGATTCGGTAATCTCCGAGCAGAAGGAAGAACGAAGGAAGGAGC
ACAGACTTAGATTGGTATATATACGCATATGTGGTGTTGAAGAAACATGAAATTGCCCAGTATTCTTAAC
CCAACTGCACAGAACAAAAACCTGCAGGAAACGAAGATAAAACATGTCCACAAAATCATATACCAGTAGA
GCTGAGACTCATGCAAGTCCGGTTGCATCGAAACTTTTACGTTTAATGGATGAAAAGAAGACCAATTTGT
GTGCTTCTCTTGACGTTCGTTCGACTGATGAGCTATTGAAACTTGTTGAAACGTTGGGTCCATACATTTG
CCTTTTGAAAACACACGTTGATATCTTGGATGATTTCAGTTATGAGGGTACTGTCGTTCCATTGAAAGCA
TTGGCAGAGAAATACAAGTTCTTGATATTTGAGGACAGAAAATTCGCCGATATCGGTAACACAGTCAAAT
TACAATATACATCGGGCGTTTACCGTATCGCAGAATGGTCTGATATCACCAACGCCCACGGGGTTACTGG
TGCTGGTATTGTTGCTGGCTTGAAACAAGGTGCGCAAGAGGTCACCAAAGAACCAAGGGGATTATTGATG
CTTGCTGAATTGTCTTCCAAGGGTTCTCTAGCACACGGTGAATATACTAAGGGTACCGTTGATATTGCAA
AGAGTGATAAAGATTTCGTTATTGGGTTCATTGCTCAGAACGATATGGGAGGAAGAGAAGAAGGGTTTGA
TTGGCTAATCATGACCCCAGGTGTAGGTTTAGACGACAAAGGCGATGCATTGGGTCAGCAGTACAGAACC
GTCGACGAAGTTGTAAGTGGTGGATCAGATATCATCATTGTTGGCAGAGGACTTTTCGCCAAGGGTAGAG
ATCCTAAGGTTGAAGGTGAAAGATACAGAAATGCTGGATGGGAAGCGTACCAAAAGAGAATCAGCGCTCC
CCATTAATTATACAGGAAACTTAATAGAACAAATCACATATTTAATCTAATAGCCACCTGCATTGGCACG
GTGCAACACTCACTTCAACTTCATCTTACAAAAGATCACGTGATCTGTTGTATTGGGATCTCTAGACCTA
ATAACTTCGTATAGCATACATTATACGAAGTTATATTAAGGGTTGCTCGACTCCTTGATTACGTAAGGGA
GTTAGAATCATTTTGAATAAAAAACACGCTTTTTCAGTTCGAGTTTATCATTATCAATACTGCCATTTCA
AAGAATACGTAAATAATTAATAGTAGTGATTTTCCTAACTTTATTTAGTCAAAAAATTAGCCTTTTAATT
CTGCTGTAACCCGTACATGCCCAAAATAGGGGGCGGGTTACACAGAATATATAACATCGTAGGTGTCTGG
GTGAACAGTTTATTCCTGGCATCCACTAAATATAATGGAGCCCGCTTTTTAAGCTGGCATCCAGAAAAAA
AAAGAATCCCAGCACCAAAATATTGTTTTCTTCACCAACCATCAGTTCATAGGTCCATTCTCTTAGCGCA
ACTACAGAGAACAGGGGCACAAACAGGCAAAAAACGGGCACAACCTCAATGGAGTGATGCAACCTGCCTG
GAGTAAATGATGACACAAGGCAATTGACCCACGCATGTATCTATCTCATTTTCTTACACCTTCTATTACC
TTCTGCTCTCTCTGATTTGGAAAAAGCTGAAAAAAAAGGTTGAAACCAGTTCCCTGAAATTATTCCCCTA
CTTGACTAATAAGTATATAAAGACGGTAGGTATTGATTGTAATTCTGTAAATCTATTTCTTAAACTTCTT
AAATTCTACTTTTATAGTTAGTCTTTTTTTTAGTTTTAAAACACCAAGAACTTAGTTTCGAATAAACACA
CATAAACAAACAAAATGG
Features (pLannotate 1.2.2; 16 found; start..end, strand, type, name):
      6..716     +  CDS            GFPmut3: GFPmut3 is a basic (constitutively fluorescent) green fluorescent protein published in 1996, derived from Aequorea victoria. It is reported to be a very rapidly-maturing weak dimer.
    732..831     +  CDS            URA3 (fragment): orotidine-5'-phosphate decarboxylase, required for uracil biosynthesis; S. cerevisiae URA3; yeast auxotrophic marker, counterselectable with 5-fluoroorotic acid (5-FOA)
    985..1001    -  protein_bind   lac operator: The lac repressor binds to the lac operator to inhibit transcription in E. coli. This inhibition can be relieved by adding lactose or isopropyl-β-D-thiogalactopyranoside (IPTG). lac repressor encoded by lacI
   1009..1039    -  promoter       lac promoter: promoter for the E. coli lac operon
   1054..1075    -  protein_bind   CAP binding site: CAP binding activates transcription in the presence of cAMP. E. coli catabolite activator protein
   1088..1180    -  CDS            lacI (fragment): lac repressor; lacI; The lac repressor binds to the lac operator to inhibit transcription in E. coli. This inhibition can be relieved by adding lactose or isopropyl-β-D-thiogalactopyranoside (IPTG).
   1363..1951    -  rep_origin     ori: high-copy-number ColE1/pMB1/pBR322/pUC origin of replication
   2122..2982    -  CDS            AmpR: β-lactamase; bla; confers resistance to ampicillin, carbenicillin, and related antibiotics
   2983..3087    -  promoter       AmpR promoter: bla
   3182..3217    +  CDS            rop (fragment): Rop protein, which maintains plasmids at low copy number; rop
   3319..3418    +  misc_feature   bom (fragment): basis of mobility region from pBR322
   3424..3581    -  CDS            lacZα (fragment): LacZα fragment of β-galactosidase; lacZ fragment
   3588..3751    +  promoter       URA3 promoter (fragment): S. cerevisiae URA3
   3754..4539    +  CDS            URA3: PYRF_YEAST - Experimental evidence at protein level: Swiss-Prot protein existence level 1. From Saccharomyces cerevisiae (strain ATCC 204508 / S288c) (Baker's yeast).
   4691..4724    +  protein_bind   loxP: Cre-mediated recombination occurs in the 8-bp core sequence (GCATACAT). Cre recombinase
   4808..5474    +  promoter       GAP promoter: S. cerevisiae TDH3; promoter for glyceraldehyde-3-phosphate dehydrogenase
