[The description below was written by a language model from this plasmid's Addgene catalogue record and pLannotate feature annotations shown in this document.]
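Description:
pILGFP92 is a pUC19-based yeast expression plasmid of about 5.5 kb built to measure the output of the Saccharomyces cerevisiae TDH3 (glyceraldehyde-3-phosphate dehydrogenase, also called GAP) promoter using yEGFP as the reporter. In E. coli it is maintained at high copy through the ColE1/pUC origin and selected with ampicillin via the β-lactamase gene and its native promoter. Remnants of the pUC19 lac region (lac promoter, operator, CAP site and a lacZα fragment) are also annotated. No yeast replication origin or centromere appears in the feature table, which suggests that the plasmid is meant to integrate into the genome rather than replicate episomally, although the record does not state this or name an integration locus.

The reporter cassette spans the numbering origin of the circular map. The TDH3 promoter ends just before the sequence start, and the green fluorescent protein coding sequence begins immediately after it. The annotation tool labels this sequence GFPmut3, the variant from which yeast-enhanced GFP is derived. The promoter therefore directly drives the reporter.

Upstream of the promoter lies a URA3 marker, which the catalogue describes as the Kluyveromyces lactis gene used for uracil prototrophy selection in S. cerevisiae; the automated annotation matches it to the S. cerevisiae homologue. A single loxP site sits between the marker and the promoter. Short URA3 fragments are annotated downstream of the GFP gene and upstream of the marker, where one is labelled as a URA3 promoter fragment. They could serve as homology for targeting to the ura3 locus, but this is an inference. No transcription terminator is explicitly annotated.

The plasmid belongs to a study comparing yeast promoter activities on different carbon sources and across the diauxic shift.
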