Addgene plasmid #83549: pILGFP92
Purpose: Used to evaluate the expression output of TDH3 promoter with yEGFP used as the reporter gene.
Depositing lab: Claudia Vickers. Depositing organization: University of Queensland. Publication: Controlling heterologous gene expression in yeast cell factories on different carbon substrates and across the diauxic shift: a comparison of yeast promoter activities. Peng B, Williams TC, Henry M, Nielsen LK, Vickers CE. Microb Cell Fact. 2015 Jun 26;14:91. doi: 10.1186/s12934-015-0278-5. PubMed 26112740.
Backbone
  Vector backbone: pUC19
  Vector type: Yeast Expression
  Selectable markers: URA3 ; kluyveromyces lactis in S. cerevisiae
Growth in bacteria
  Bacterial resistance: Ampicillin, 100 μg/mL
  Growth temperature: 37°C
  Growth strain: alpha-Select
  Growth instructions: alpha-Select from BIOLINE (Genotype: F- deoR endA1 recA1 relA1 gyrA96 hsdR17(rk-, mk+) supE44 thi-1 phoA Δ(lacZYA-argF)U169 Φ80lacZΔM15 λ-)
  Copy number: High Copy
Gene/Insert
  Gene/Insert name: TDH3 promoter-yEGFP
  Species: S. cerevisiae (budding yeast)
  Promoter: TDH3
  Cloning method: Restriction Enzyme; 5′ cloning site unknown (unknown if destroyed); 3′ cloning site unknown (unknown if destroyed)
  Sequencing primers: 5′ unknown; 3′ yGFP-R
Terms and licenses: Academic/Nonprofit Terms; Industry Terms: Not Available to Industry
How to cite: pILGFP92 was a gift from Claudia Vickers (Addgene plasmid # 83549 ; http://n2t.net/addgene:83549 ; RRID:Addgene_83549)
