>Addgene plasmid #83549 | pILGFP92 | addgene partial sequence | sequence record 161761 | yGFP-R 5'-GCATCACCTTCACCTTCACC-3'
TTAACATCACCATCTAATTCAACCAAAATTGGGACAACACCAGTGAATAATTCTTCACCTTTAGAGGATC
CCATTTTGTTTGTTTATGTGTGTTTATTCGAAACTAAGTTCTTGGTGTTTTAAAACTAAAAAAAAGACTA
ACTATAAAAGTAGAATTTAAGAAGTTTAAGAAATAGATTTACAGAATTACAATCAATACCTACCGTCTTT
ATATACTTATTAGTCAAGTAGGGGAATAATTTCAGGGAACTGGTTTCAACCTTTTTTTTCAGCTTTTTCC
AAATCAGAGAGAGCAGAAGGTAATAGAAGGTGTAAGAAAATGAGATAGATACATGCGTGGGTCAATTGCC
TTGTGTCATCATTTACTCCAGGCAGGTTGCATCACTCCATTGAGGTTGTGCCCGTTTTTTGCCTGTTTGT
GCCCCTGTTCTCTGTAGTTGCGCTAAGAGAATGGACCTATGAACTGATGGTTGGTGAAGAAAACAATATT
TTGGTGCTGGGATTCTTTTTTTTTCTGGATGCCAGCTTAAAAAGCGGGCTCCATTATATTTAGTGGATGC
CAGGAATAAACTGTTCACCCAGACACCTACGATGTTATATATTCTGTGTAACCCGCCCCCTATTTTGGGC
ATGTACGGGTTACAGCAGAATTAAAAGGCTAATTTTTTGACTAAATAAAGTTAGGAAAATCACTACTATT
AATTATTTACGTATTCTTTGAAATGGCAGTATTGATAATGATAAACTCGAACTGAAAAAGCGTGTTTTTT
ATTCAAAATGATTCTAACTCCCTTACGTAATCAAGGAGTCGAGCAACCCTTAATATAACTTCGTATAATG
TATGCTATACGAAGTTATTAGGTCTAGAGATCCCAATACAACAGATCACGTGATCTTTTTGTAAGATGAA
GTTGAAGTAGTGTTGCACCGTGCCAATGCAGGTGGCTATTAGATTAAATATGTGATTTGTTCTATTAAGT
TTCCTGTATAATTAATGGGGAGCGCTGATTCTCTTTTGGTACGCTTCCCATCCAGCATT
