>Addgene plasmid #83549 | pILGFP92 | addgene partial sequence | sequence record 161765 | M13-Rev 5'-CAGGAAACAGCTATGACC-3'
GCATTTAAATCATTACGACCGAGATTCCCGGGTAATAACTGATATAATTAAATTGAAGCTCTAATTTGTG
AGTTTAGTATACATGCATTTACTTATAATACAGTTTTTTAGTTTTGCTGGCCGCATCTTCTCAAATATGC
TTCCCAGCCTGCTTTTCTGTAACGTTCACCCTCTACCTTAGCATCCCTTCCCTTTGCAAATAGTCCTACT
AGTTTAAGATCTTTTGTACAATTCATCCATACCATGGGTAATACCAGCAGCAGTAACAAATTCTAACAAG
ACCATGTGGTCTCTCTTTTCGTTTGGATCTTTGGATAAGGCAGATTGAGTGGATAAGTAATGGTTGTCTG
GTAACAAGACTGGACCATCACCAATTGGAGTATTTTGTTGATAATGGTCAGCTAATTGAACAGAACCATC
TTCAATGTTGTGTCTAATTTTGAAGTTAACTTTGATACCATTCTTTTGTTTGTCAGCCATGATGTAAACA
TTGTGAGAGTTATAGTTGTATTCCAATTTGTGACCTAAAATGTTACCATCTTCTTTAAAATCAATACCTT
TTAATTCGATTCTATTAACTAAGGTATCACCTTCAAACTTGACTTCAGCTCTGGTCTTGTAGTTACCGTC
ATCTTTGAAAAAAATAGTTCTTTCTTGAACATAACCTTCTGGCATGGCAGACTTGAAAAAGTCATGTTGT
TTCATATGATCTGGGTATCTCGCAAAACATTGAACACCATAACCGAAAGTAGTGACTAAGGTTGGCCATG
GAACTGGCAATTTACCAGTAGTACAAATAAATTTTAAGGTCAATTTACCGTAAGTAGCATCACCTTCACC
TTCACCGGAGACAGAAAATTTGTGACCATTAACATCACCATCTAATTCAACCAAAATTGGGACAACACCA
GTGAATAATTCTTCACCTTTAGAGGATCCCATTTTGTTTGTTTATGTGTGTTTATTCGAAACTAAGTTCT
TGGTGTTTTAAAACTAAAAAAAAGACTAACTATAAAAGTAGAATTTAAGAA
